>Addgene plasmid #223153 | pBK1308-AAV-EFSNC-dSaCas9-HP1bNH(111-173) | addgene full sequence | sequence record 442898 | Addgene NGS Result
CCTGCAGGCAGCTGCGCGCTCGCTCGCTCACTGAGGCCGCCCGGGCGTCGGGCGACCTTTGGTCGCCCGG
CCTCAGTGAGCGAGCGAGCGCGCAGAGAGGGAGTGGCCAACTCCATCACTAGGGGTTCCTGCGGCCTCTA
GCTAGGTCTTGAAAGGAGTGGGAATTGGCTCCGGTGCCCGTCAGTGGGCAGAGCGCACATCGCCCACAGT
CCCCGAGAAGTTGGGGGGAGGGGTCGGCAATTGATCCGGTGCCTAGAGAAGGTGGCGCGGGGTAAACTGG
GAAAGTGATGTCGTGTACTGGCTCCGCCTTTTTCCCGAGGGTGGGGGAGAACCGTATATAAGTGCAGTAG
TCGCCGTGAACGTTCTTTTTCGCAACGGGTTTGCCGCCAGAACACAGGACCGGTGCCACCATGGACTACA
AAGACCATGACGGTGATTATAAAGATCATGACATAGATTACAAGGATGACGATGACAAGGGTGGATCGCC
AAAGAAAAAGAGGAAAGTCGCCCCAAAGAAGAAGCGGAAGGTCGGTATCCACGGAGTCCCAGCAGCCAAG
CGGAACTACATCCTGGGCCTGGCCATCGGCATCACCAGCGTGGGCTACGGCATCATCGACTACGAGACAC
GGGACGTGATCGATGCCGGCGTGCGGCTGTTCAAAGAGGCCAACGTGGAAAACAACGAGGGCAGGCGGAG
CAAGAGAGGCGCCAGAAGGCTGAAGCGGCGGAGGCGGCATAGAATCCAGAGAGTGAAGAAGCTGCTGTTC
GACTACAACCTGCTGACCGACCACAGCGAGCTGAGCGGCATCAACCCCTACGAGGCCAGAGTGAAGGGCC
TGAGCCAGAAGCTGAGCGAGGAAGAGTTCTCTGCCGCCCTGCTGCACCTGGCCAAGAGAAGAGGCGTGCA
CAACGTGAACGAGGTGGAAGAGGACACCGGCAACGAGCTGTCCACCAAAGAGCAGATCAGCCGGAACAGC
AAGGCCCTGGAAGAGAAATACGTGGCCGAACTGCAGCTGGAACGGCTGAAGAAAGACGGCGAAGTGCGGG
GCAGCATCAACAGATTCAAGACCAGCGACTACGTGAAAGAAGCCAAACAGCTGCTGAAGGTGCAGAAGGC
CTACCACCAGCTGGACCAGAGCTTCATCGACACCTACATCGACCTGCTGGAAACCCGGCGGACCTACTAT
GAGGGACCTGGCGAGGGCAGCCCCTTCGGCTGGAAGGACATCAAAGAATGGTACGAGATGCTGATGGGCC
ACTGCACCTACTTCCCCGAGGAACTGCGGAGCGTGAAGTACGCCTACAACGCCGACCTGTACAACGCCCT
GAACGACCTGAACAATCTCGTGATCACCAGGGACGAGAACGAGAAGCTGGAATATTACGAGAAGTTCCAG
ATCATCGAGAACGTGTTCAAGCAGAAGAAGAAGCCCACCCTGAAGCAGATCGCCAAAGAAATCCTCGTGA
ACGAAGAGGATATTAAGGGCTACAGAGTGACCAGCACCGGCAAGCCCGAGTTCACCAACCTGAAGGTGTA
CCACGACATCAAGGACATTACCGCCCGGAAAGAGATTATTGAGAACGCCGAGCTGCTGGATCAGATTGCC
AAGATCCTGACCATCTACCAGAGCAGCGAGGACATCCAGGAAGAACTGACCAATCTGAACTCCGAGCTGA
CCCAGGAAGAGATCGAGCAGATCTCTAATCTGAAGGGCTATACCGGCACCCACAACCTGAGCCTGAAGGC
CATCAACCTGATCCTGGACGAGCTGTGGCACACCAACGACAACCAGATCGCTATCTTCAACCGGCTGAAG
CTGGTGCCCAAGAAGGTGGACCTGTCCCAGCAGAAAGAGATCCCCACCACCCTGGTGGACGACTTCATCC
TGAGCCCCGTCGTGAAGAGAAGCTTCATCCAGAGCATCAAAGTGATCAACGCCATCATCAAGAAGTACGG
CCTGCCCAACGACATCATTATCGAGCTGGCCCGCGAGAAGAACTCCAAGGACGCCCAGAAAATGATCAAC
GAGATGCAGAAGCGGAACCGGCAGACCAACGAGCGGATCGAGGAAATCATCCGGACCACCGGCAAAGAGA
ACGCCAAGTACCTGATCGAGAAGATCAAGCTGCACGACATGCAGGAAGGCAAGTGCCTGTACAGCCTGGA
AGCCATCCCTCTGGAAGATCTGCTGAACAACCCCTTCAACTATGAGGTGGACCACATCATCCCCAGAAGC
GTGTCCTTCGACAACAGCTTCAACAACAAGGTGCTCGTGAAGCAGGAAGAAGCCAGCAAGAAGGGCAACC
GGACCCCATTCCAGTACCTGAGCAGCAGCGACAGCAAGATCAGCTACGAAACCTTCAAGAAGCACATCCT
GAATCTGGCCAAGGGCAAGGGCAGAATCAGCAAGACCAAGAAAGAGTATCTGCTGGAAGAACGGGACATC
AACAGGTTCTCCGTGCAGAAAGACTTCATCAACCGGAACCTGGTGGATACCAGATACGCCACCAGAGGCC
TGATGAACCTGCTGCGGAGCTACTTCAGAGTGAACAACCTGGACGTGAAAGTGAAGTCCATCAATGGCGG
CTTCACCAGCTTTCTGCGGCGGAAGTGGAAGTTTAAGAAAGAGCGGAACAAGGGGTACAAGCACCACGCC
GAGGACGCCCTGATCATTGCCAACGCCGATTTCATCTTCAAAGAGTGGAAGAAACTGGACAAGGCCAAAA
AAGTGATGGAAAACCAGATGTTCGAGGAAAAGCAGGCCGAGAGCATGCCCGAGATCGAAACCGAGCAGGA
GTACAAAGAGATCTTCATCACCCCCCACCAGATCAAGCACATTAAGGACTTCAAGGACTACAAGTACAGC
CACCGGGTGGACAAGAAGCCTAATAGAGAGCTGATTAACGACACCCTGTACTCCACCCGGAAGGACGACA
AGGGCAACACCCTGATCGTGAACAATCTGAACGGCCTGTACGACAAGGACAATGACAAGCTGAAAAAGCT
GATCAACAAGAGCCCCGAAAAGCTGCTGATGTACCACCACGACCCCCAGACCTACCAGAAACTGAAGCTG
ATTATGGAACAGTACGGCGACGAGAAGAATCCCCTGTACAAGTACTACGAGGAAACCGGGAACTACCTGA
CCAAGTACTCCAAAAAGGACAACGGCCCCGTGATCAAGAAGATTAAGTATTACGGCAACAAACTGAACGC
CCATCTGGACATCACCGACGACTACCCCAACAGCAGAAACAAGGTCGTGAAGCTGTCCCTGAAGCCCTAC
AGATTCGACGTGTACCTGGACAATGGCGTGTACAAGTTCGTGACCGTGAAGAATCTGGATGTGATCAAAA
AAGAAAACTACTACGAAGTGAATAGCAAGTGCTATGAGGAAGCTAAGAAGCTGAAGAAGATCAGCAACCA
GGCCGAGTTTATCGCCTCCTTCTACAACAACGATCTGATCAAGATCAACGGCGAGCTGTATAGAGTGATC
GGCGTGAACAACGACCTGCTGAACCGGATCGAAGTGAACATGATCGACATCACCTACCGCGAGTACCTGG
AAAACATGAACGACAAGAGGCCCCCCAGGATCATTAAGACAATCGCCTCCAAGACCCAGAGCATTAAGAA
GTACAGCACAGACATTCTGGGCAACCTGTATGAAGTGAAATCTAAGAAGCACCCTCAGATCATCAAAAAG
GGCAAAAGGCCGGCGGCCACGAAAAAGGCCGGCCAGGCAAAAAAGAAAAAGGGATCCGGTGGAGGAAGTG
GCGGGTCAGGGTCGGGTGGCACTAGTCGAGGCTTTGCTCGAGGTTTGGAGCCGGAGCGGATTATTGGAGC
TACAGACTCCAGTGGAGAGCTCATGTTCCTGATGAAATGGAAAAACTCTGATGAGGCTGACCTGGTCCCT
GCCAAGGAAGCCAATGTCAAGTGCCCACAGGTTGTCATATCCTTCTATGAGGAAAGGCTGACGTGGCATT
CCTACGCTAGCGGAGGTGGTTCGCCAAAGAAGAAACGGAAGGTGGGATCCTGAAATAAAAGATCTTTGTT
TTCATTAGATCTGTGTGTTGGTTTTTTGTGTGCGGCCGGTACCGAGGGCCTATTTCCCATGATTCCTTCA
TATTTGCATATACGATACAAGGCTGTTAGAGAGATAATTGGAATTAATTTGACTGTAAACACAAAGATAT
TAGTACAAAATACGTGACGTAGAAAGTAATAATTTCTTGGGTAGTTTGCAGTTTTAAAATTATGTTTTAA
AATGGACTATCATATGCTTACCGTAACTTGAAAGTATTTCGATTTCTTGGCTTTATATATCTTGTGGAAA
GGACGAAACACCGGAGACCACGGCAGGTCTCAGTTTTAGTACTCTGGAAACAGAATCTACTAAAACAAGG
CAAAATGCCGTGTTTATCTCGTCAACTTGTTGGCGAGATTTTTGCGGCCGCAGGAACCCCTAGTGATGGA
GTTGGCCACTCCCTCTCTGCGCGCTCGCTCGCTCACTGAGGCCGGGCGACCAAAGGTCGCCCGACGCCCG
GGCTTTGCCCGGGCGGCCTCAGTGAGCGAGCGAGCGCGCAGCTGCCTGCAGGGGCGCCTGATGCGGTATT
TTCTCCTTACGCATCTGTGCGGTATTTCACACCGCATA
[95 nt withheld, positions 4659-4753]
T
[46 nt withheld, positions 4755-4800]
C
[141 nt withheld, positions 4802-4942]
CCTTTGACGTTGGAGTCCACGTTCTTT
[37 nt withheld, positions 4970-5006]
ACTCTATCTCGGGCTATTCTTTTGATTTATAAGGGATTTTGCCGATTTCGGTCTATTGGTTAAAAAATGA
GCTGATTTAACAAAAATTTAACGCGAATTTTAACAAAATATTAACGTTTACAATTTTATGGTGCACTCTC
AGTACAATCTGCTCTGATGCCGCATAGTTAAGCCAGCCCCGACACCCGCCAACACCCGCTGACGCGCCCT
GACGGGCTTGTCTGCTCCCGGCATCCGCTTACAGACAAGCTGTGACCGTCTCCGGGAGCTGCATGTGTCA
GAGGTTTTCACCGTCATCACCGAAACGCGCGAGACGAAAGGGCCTCGTGATACGCCTATTTTTATAGGTT
AATGTCATGATAATAATGGTTTCTTAGACGTCAGGTGGCACTTTTCGGGGAAATGTGCGCGGAACCCCTA
TTTGTTTATTTTTCTAAATACATTCAAATATGTATCCGCTCATGAGACAATAACCCTGATAAATGCTTCA
ATAATATTGAAAAAGGAAGAGTATGAGTATTCAACATTTCCGTGTCGCCCTTATTCCCTTTTTTGCGGCA
TTTTGCCTTCCTGTTTTTGCTCACCCAGAAACGCTGGTGAAAGTAAAAGATGCTGAAGATCAGTTGGGTG
CACGAGTGGGTTACATCGAACTGGATCTCAACAGCGGTAAGATCCTTGAGAGTTTTCGCCCCGAAGAACG
TTTTCCAATGATGAGCACTTTTAAAGTTCTGCTATGTGGCGCGGTATTATCCCGTATTGACGCCGGGCAA
GAGCAACTCGGTCGCCGCATACACTATTCTCAGAATGACTTGGTTGAGTACTCACCAGTCACAGAAAAGC
ATCTTACGGATGGCATGACAGTAAGAGAATTATGCAGTGCTGCCATAACCATGAGTGATAACACTGCGGC
CAACTTACTTCTGACAACGATCGGAGGACCGAAGGAGCTAACCGCTTTTTTGCACAACATGGGGGATCAT
GTAACTCGCCTTGATCGTTGGGAACCGGAGCTGAATGAAGCCATACCAAACGACGAGCGTGACACCACGA
TGCCTGTAGCAATGGCAACAACGTTGCGCAAACTATTAACTGGCGAACTACTTACTCTAGCTTCCCGGCA
ACAATTAATAGACTGGATGGAGGCGGATAAAGTTGCAGGACCACTTCTGCGCTCGGCCCTTCCGGCTGGC
TGGTTTATTGCTGATAAATCTGGAGCCGGTGAGCGTGGAAGCCGCGGTATCATTGCAGCACTGGGGCCAG
ATGGTAAGCCCTCCCGTATCGTAGTTATCTACACGACGGGGAGTCAGGCAACTATGGATGAACGAAATAG
ACAGATCGCTGAGATAGGTGCCTCACTGATTAAGCATTGGTAACTGTCAGACCAAGTTTACTCATATATA
CTTTAGATTGATTTAAAACTTCATTTTTAATTTAAAAGGATCTAGGTGAAGATCCTTTTTGATAATCTCA
TGACCAAAATCCCTTAACGTGAGTTTTCGTTCCACTGAGCGTCAGACCCCGTAGAAAAGATCAAAGGATC
TTCTTGAGATCCTTTTTTTCTGCGCGTAATCTGCTGCTTGCAAACAAAAAAACCACCGCTACCAGCGGTG
GTTTGTTTGCCGGATCAAGAGCTACCAACTCTTTTTCCGAAGGTAACTGGCTTCAGCAGAGCGCAGATAC
CAAATACTGTTCTTCTAGTGTAGCCGTAGTTAGGCCACCACTTCAAGAACTCTGTAGCACCGCCTACATA
CCTCGCTCTGCTAATCCTGTTACCAGTGGCTGCTGCCAGTGGCGATAAGTCGTGTCTTACCGGGTTGGAC
TCAAGACGATAGTTACCGGATAAGGCGCAGCGGTCGGGCTGAACGGGGGGTTCGTGCACACAGCCCAGCT
TGGAGCGAACGACCTACACCGAACTGAGATACCTACAGCGTGAGCTATGAGAAAGCGCCACGCTTCCCGA
AGGGAGAAAGGCGGACAGGTATCCGGTAAGCGGCAGGGTCGGAACAGGAGAGCGCACGAGGGAGCTTCCA
GGGGGAAACGCCTGGTATCTTTATAGTCCTGTCGGGTTTCGCCACCTCTGACTTGAGCGTCGATTTTTGT
GATGCTCGTCAGGGGGGCGGAGCCTATGGAAAAACGCCAGCAACGCGGCCTTTTTACGGTTCCTGGCCTT
TTGCTGGCCTTTTGCTCACATGT
Features (pLannotate 1.2.2; 19 found; start..end, strand, type, name):
     12..39      +  repeat_region  AAV2 ITR (fragment): inverted terminal repeat of adeno-associated virus serotype 2 inverted
     68..95      +  repeat_region  AAV2 ITR (fragment): inverted terminal repeat of adeno-associated virus serotype 2 inverted
    142..160     +  CDS            small t antigen (fragment): SV40 (simian virus 40) small t antigen
    186..397     +  promoter       EF-1α core promoter: core promoter for human elongation factor EF-1α
    414..479     +  CDS            3xFLAG: three tandem FLAG® epitope tags, followed by an enterokinase cleavage site
    558..3713    +  CDS            cas9: CAS9_STAAU - Experimental evidence at protein level: Swiss-Prot protein existence level 1. CRISPR (clustered regularly interspaced short palindromic repeat) is an adaptive immune system that provides protection against mobile genetic elements (viruses, transposable elements and conjugative plasmids). CRISPR clusters contain spacers, sequences complementary to antecedent mobile elements, and target invading nucleic acids. CRISPR clusters are transcribed and processed into CRISPR RNA (crRNA). In type II CRISPR systems correct processing of pre-crRNA requires a trans- encoded small RNA (tracrRNA)
   3714..3761    +  CDS            nucleoplasmin NLS: bipartite nuclear localization signal from nucleoplasmin
   3807..4001    +  CDS            CBX1 (fragment): CBX1_HUMAN - Also known as CBX. Experimental evidence at protein level: Swiss-Prot protein existence level 1. Component of heterochromatin. Recognizes and binds histone H3 tails methylated at 'Lys-9', leading to epigenetic repression. Interaction with lamin B receptor (LBR) can contribute to the association of the heterochromatin with the inner nuclear membrane. From Homo sapiens (Human).
   4044..4092    +  polyA_signal   poly(A) signal: synthetic polyadenylation signal
   4104..4344    +  promoter       U6 promoter: RNA polymerase III promoter for human U6 snRNA
   4373..4448    +  misc_RNA       Sa gRNA scaffold: guide RNA scaffold for the Staphylococcus aureus CRISPR/Cas9 system
   4462..4602    +  repeat_region  AAV2 ITR: inverted terminal repeat of adeno-associated virus serotype 2 inverted
   4607..4658    -  misc_feature   bom (fragment): basis of mobility region from pBR322
   4677..5132    +  rep_origin     f1 ori (sequence partly withheld): f1 bacteriophage origin of replication; arrow indicates direction of (+) strand synthesis
   5133..5182    -  misc_feature   bom (fragment): basis of mobility region from pBR322
   5284..5319    -  CDS            rop (fragment): Rop protein, which maintains plasmids at low copy number; rop
   5414..5518    +  promoter       AmpR promoter: bla
   5519..6379    +  CDS            AmpR: β-lactamase; bla; confers resistance to ampicillin, carbenicillin, and related antibiotics
   6550..7138    +  rep_origin     ori: high-copy-number ColE1/pMB1/pBR322/pUC origin of replication
