[The description below was written by a language model from this plasmid's Addgene catalogue record and pLannotate feature annotations shown in this document.]
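Description:
pBK1308-AAV-EFSNC-dSaCas9-HP1bNH(111-173) is an all-in-one AAV transfer plasmid for CRISPR-based epigenome editing in mammalian cells. The backbone is not named in the record, but the annotated 7.2 kb sequence shows a high-copy ColE1/pUC-type origin, an f1 phage origin and a β-lactamase (AmpR) cassette for ampicillin selection in bacteria. The payload is flanked by AAV2 inverted terminal repeats, which allow the intervening DNA to be packaged into recombinant AAV particles. One ITR is annotated in full, and the other is detected only as short fragments, which may reflect the difficulty of sequencing or annotating these structured repeats.

Between the ITRs are two expression units. The first uses a compact EF-1α core promoter to drive a single fusion protein: an N-terminal 3xFLAG epitope tag, Staphylococcus aureus Cas9 (nuclease-dead dSaCas9, according to the construct name and stated purpose), a bipartite nucleoplasmin nuclear localization signal, and a fragment of human HP1β (CBX1) covering amino acids 111–173. This unit ends in a short synthetic polyadenylation signal. CBX1 is a heterochromatin component associated with H3K9-methylation-linked repression, so the truncated domain is presumably intended as a small repressive effector recruited to a target locus by dSaCas9. The second unit is a human U6 Pol III promoter upstream of the Sa gRNA scaffold. The scaffold is empty, so a user must insert a targeting spacer.

The small Cas9 orthologue, minimal promoter, truncated effector and short poly(A) signal keep both components within AAV packaging capacity. The construct belongs to a platform developed for single-vector AAV delivery of epigenetic silencers, with neurodegenerative disorders as the stated therapeutic context.
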