Addgene plasmid #223153: pBK1308-AAV-EFSNC-dSaCas9-HP1bNH(111-173)
Purpose: Expression of truncated HP1b with dSaCas9 and empty gRNA scaffold
Depositing lab: Boris Kantor. Depositing organization: Duke University. Publication: All-in-one AAV-delivered epigenome-editing platform: proof-of-concept and therapeutic implications for neurodegenerative disorders. Kantor B, Odonovan B, Rittiner J, Hodgson D, Lindner N, Guerrero S, Dong W, Zhang A, Chiba-Falek O. bioRxiv [Preprint]. 2024 May 19:2023.04.14.536951. doi: 10.1101/2023.04.14.536951. PubMed 38798630.
Backbone
  Vector backbone: Unknown
  Vector type: Mammalian Expression, AAV, CRISPR
Growth in bacteria
  Bacterial resistance: Ampicillin, 100 μg/mL
  Growth temperature: 37°C
  Growth strain: NEB Stable
  Copy number: High Copy
Gene/Insert
  Gene/Insert name: HP1b (alt name: CBX1)
  Species: H. sapiens (human)
  Mutation: Encodes aa 111-173
  Entrez Gene: CBX1 (a.k.a. CBX, HP1-BETA, HP1Hs-beta, HP1Hsbeta, Hp1beta, M31, MOD1, p25beta)
  Promoter: EF1a
  Tag / fusion protein: 3xFLAG (N terminal on backbone)
  Cloning method: Unknown
Terms and licenses: Academic/Nonprofit Terms; Industry Terms: Not Available to Industry
Depositor comments: Please visit https://doi.org/10.1101/2023.04.14.536951 for bioRxiv preprint.
How to cite: pBK1308-AAV-EFSNC-dSaCas9-HP1bNH(111-173) was a gift from Boris Kantor (Addgene plasmid # 223153 ; http://n2t.net/addgene:223153 ; RRID:Addgene_223153)
